>Addgene plasmid #104143 | PAJ379 | depositor full sequence | sequence record 197247 | PAJ379 sequence 4467 bps
GAGCTGTCAGACCAAGTTTACGAGCTCGCTTGGACTCCTGTTGATAGATCCAGTAATGACCTCAGAACTC
CATCTGGATTTGTTCAGAACGCTCGGTTGCCGCCGGGCGTTTTTTATTGGTGAGAATCCAAGCACTAGGG
ACAGTAAGACGGGTAAGCCTGTTGATGATACCGCTGCCTTACTGGGTGCATTAGCCAGTCTGAATGACCT
GTCACGGGATAATCCGAAGTGGTCAGACTGGAAAATCAGAGGGCAGGAACTGCTGAACAGCAAAAAGTCA
GATAGCACCACATAGCAGACCCGCCATAAAACGCCCTGAGAAGCCCGTGACGGGCTTTTCTTGTATTATG
GGTAGTTTCCTTGCATGAATCCATAAAAGGCGCCTGTAGTGCCATTTACCCCCATTCACTGCCAGAGCCG
TGAGCGCAGCGAACTGAATGTCACGAAAAAGACAGCGACTCAGGTGCCTGATGGTCGGAGACAAAAGGAA
TATTCAGCGATTTGCCCGAGCTTGCGAGGGTGCTACTTAAGCCTTTAGGGTTTTAAGGTCTGTTTTGTAG
AGGAGCAAACAGCGTTTGCGACATCCTTTTGTAATACTGCGGAACTGACTAAAGTAGTGAGTTATACACA
GGGCTGGGATCTATTCTTTTTATCTTTTTTTATTCTTTCTTTATTCTATAAATTATAACCACTTGAATAT
AAACAAAAAAAACACACAAAGGTCTAGCGGAATTTACAGAGGGTCTAGCAGAATTTACAAGTTTTCCAGC
AAAGGTCTAGCAGAATTTACAGATACCCACAACTCAAAGGAAAAGGACATGTAATTATCATTGACTAGCC
CATCTCAATTGGTATAGTGATTAAAATCACCTAGACCAATTGAGATGTATGTCTGAATTAGTTGTTTTCA
AAGCAAATGAACTAGCGATTAGTCGCTATGACTTAACGGAGCATGAAACCAAGCTAATTTTATGCTGTGT
GGCACTACTCAACCCCACGATTGAAAACCCTACAAGGAAAGAACGGACGGTATCGTTCACTTATAACCAA
TACGCTCAGATGATGAACATCAGTAGGGAAAATGCTTATGGTGTATTAGCTAAAGCAACCAGAGAGCTGA
TGACGAGAACTGTGGAAATCAGGAATCCTTTGGTTAAAGGCTTTGAGATTTTCCAGTGGACAAACTATGC
CAAGTTCTCAAGCGAAAAATTAGAATTAGTTTTTAGTGAAGAGATATTGCCTTATCTTTTCCAGTTAAAA
AAATTCATAAAATATAATCTGGAACATGTTAAGTCTTTTGAAAACAAATACTCTATGAGGATTTATGAGT
GGTTATTAAAAGAACTAACACAAAAGAAAACTCACAAGGCAAATATAGAGATTAGCCTTGATGAATTTAA
GTTCATGTTAATGCTTGAAAATAACTACCATGAGTTTAAAAGGCTTAACCAATGGGTTTTGAAACCAATA
AGTAAAGATTTAAACACTTACAGCAATATGAAATTGGTGGTTGATAAGCGAGGCCGCCCGACTGATACGT
TGATTTTCCAAGTTGAACTAGATAGACAAATGGATCTCGTAACCGAACTTGAGAACAACCAGATAAAAAT
GAATGGTGACAAAATACCAACAACCATTACATCAGATTCCTACCTACGTAACGGACTAAGAAAAACACTA
CACGATGCTTTAACTGCAAAAATTCAGCTCACCAGTTTTGAGGCAAAATTTTTGAGTGACATGCAAAGTA
AGCATGATCTCAATGGTTCGTTCTCATGGCTCACGCAAAAACAACGAACCACACTAGAGAACATACTGGC
TAAATACGGAAGGATCTGAGGTTCTTATGGCTCTTGTATCTATCAGTGAAGCATCAAGACTAACAAACAA
AAGTAGAACAACTGTTCACCGTTAGATATCAAAGGGAAAACTGTCCATATGCACAGATGAAAACGGTGTA
AAAAAGATAGATACATCAGAGCTTTTACGAGTTTTTGGTGCATTTAAAGCTGTTCACCATGAACAGATCG
ACAATGTAACTACTAGAGCTGATCCTTCAACTCAGCAAAAGTTCGATTTATTCAACAAAGCCACGTTGTG
TCTCAAAATCTCTGATGTTACATTGCACAAGATAAAAATATATCATCATGAACAATAAAACTGTCTGCTT
ACATAAACAGTAATACAAGGGGTGTTATGAGCCATATTCAACGGGAAACGTCTTGCTCCCGTCCGCGCTT
AAACTCCAACATGGACGCTGATTTATATGGGTATAAATGGGCTCGCGATAATGTCGGGCAATCAGGTGCG
ACAATCTATCGCTTGTATGGGAAGCCCGATGCGCCAGAGTTGTTTCTGAAACATGGCAAAGGTAGCGTTG
CCAATGATGTTACAGATGAGATGGTCCGTCTCAACTGGCTGACGGAGTTTATGCCTCTCCCGACCATCAA
GCATTTTATCCGTACTCCTGATGATGCGTGGTTACTCACCACCGCGATTCCTGGGAAAACAGCCTTCCAG
GTATTAGAAGAATATCCTGATTCAGGTGAAAATATTGTTGATGCGCTGGCCGTGTTCCTGCGCCGGTTAC
ATTCGATTCCTGTTTGTAATTGTCCTTTTAACAGCGATCGTGTATTTCGTCTTGCTCAGGCGCAATCACG
CATGAATAACGGTTTGGTTGATGCGAGTGATTTTGATGACGAGCGTAATGGCTGGCCTGTTGAACAAGTC
TGGAAAGAAATGCACAAGCTCTTGCCATTCTCACCGGATTCAGTCGTCACTCATGGTGATTTCTCACTTG
ATAACCTTATTTTTGACGAGGGGAAATTAATAGGTTGTATTGATGTTGGACGGGTCGGAATCGCAGACCG
TTACCAGGACCTTGCCATTCTTTGGAACTGCCTCGGTGAGTTTTCTCCTTCATTACAGAAACGGCTTTTT
CAAAAATATGGTATTGATAATCCTGATATGAATAAATTGCAGTTTCATTTGATGCTCGATGAGTTTTTCT
AATAATACTAGCAGAAATCATCCTTAGCGAAAGCTAAGGATTTTTTTTATCTGATTACCGCCTTTGAGTG
AGCCCCAATGATAACCCCAAGGGAAGTTTTAGTCAAAAGCCTCCGGTCGGAGGCTTTTGACTTTCTGCTA
ATCTAACTAACTAACCCTTAGTGACTCCTGCAGTTATTACGCTGCAAGGGCGTAATTTTCGTCGTTCGCT
GCGCTAGCTTTGTACAGTTCATCCATACCATGCGTGATGCCCGCTGCGGTTACGAACTCCAGCAGAACCA
TATGATCGCGTTTCTCGTTCGGATCTTTAGACAGAACGCTTTGCGTGCTCAGATAGTGATTGTCTGGCAG
CAGAACAGGACCATCACCGATTGGAGTGTTTTGCTGGTAGTGATCAGCCAGCTGCACGCTGCCATCCTCC
ACGTTGTGGCGAATTTTAAAATTCGCTTTAATGCCATTTTTTTGTTTATCGGCGGTGATGTAAACATTGT
GGCTGTTAAAATTGTATTCCAGCTTATGGCCCAGGATATTGCCGTCTTCTTTAAAGTCAATGCCTTTCAG
CTCAATGCGGTTTACCAGGGTATCGCCTTCAAATTTCACTTCCGCACGCGTTTTGTACGTGCCGTCATCC
TTAAAGGAAATCGTGCGTTCCTGCACATAGCCTTCCGGCATGGCGGACTTGAAGAAGTCATGCTGCTTCA
TATGGTCCGGATAACGAGCAAAGCACTGAACACCATAAGTCAGCGTCGTTACCAGAGTCGGCCAAGGTAC
CGGCAGTTTACCAGTAGTACAGATGAACTTCAGCGTCAGTTTACCATTAGTTGCGTCACCTTCACCCTCG
CCACGCACGGAAAACTTATGACCGTTGACATCACCATCCAGTTCCACCAGAATAGGGACGACACCAGTGA
ACAGCTCTTCGCCTTTACGACTAGTCATCTAGTATTTCTCCTCTTTCTCTAGTAGGTCAGTGCGTCCTGC
TGATGTGCTCAGTATCTTGTTATCCGCTCACAATGTCAATGTTATCCGCTCACATTTATTGACGCCAGGC
AAGTCTCAGCTGGGTCGACTTGACAGCTAGCTCAGTCCTAGGTATAATGCTAGCGCGACTTCATGCTGTA
AAGGTTTTGCACGTTTCTTTGTCTGCCGTGCAAAACCTTTCGCGGTAGTTTTAGAGCTAGAAATAGCAAG
TTAAAATAAGGCTAGTCCGTTATCAACTTGAAAAAGTGGCACCGAGTCGGTGCTTTTGGCCGGCATGGTC
CCAGCCTCCTCGCTGGCGCCGGCTGGGCAACATGCTTCGGCATGGCGAATGGGACTTGTTCAGAACGCTC
GGTCTTGCACACCGGGCGTTTTTTCTTTGTGAGTCCAGACGTCAGGTGGCAAACGCGAAGTAATCTTTTC
GGTTTTAAAGAAAAAGGGCAGGGTGGTGACACCTTGCCCGTTTTTTTGCCGGAGCTA
Features (pLannotate 1.2.2; 14 found; start..end, strand, type, name):
     33..127     +  terminator     lambda t0 terminator: transcription terminator from phage lambda
    619..841     +  rep_origin     pSC101 ori: low-copy replication origin that requires the Rep101 protein
    889..1839    +  CDS            Rep101: RepA protein needed for replication with the pSC101 origin; rep101
   2197..3012    +  CDS            KanR: aminoglycoside phosphotransferase confers resistance to kanamycin in bacteria or G418 (Geneticin®) in eukaryotes
   3024..3064    +  terminator     bacterial terminator (fragment): putative bacterial transcription terminator
   3111..3142    -  terminator     tonB terminator: bidirectional E. coli tonB-P14 transcription terminator
   3229..3939    -  CDS            superfolder GFP: GFP variant that folds robustly even when fused to poorly folded proteins (Pédelacq et al., 2006)
   3975..4007    -  promoter       PLtetO-1 promoter (fragment): modified phage lambda PL promoter with tet operator sites (Lutz and Bujard, 1997)
   4007..4023    -  protein_bind   lac operator: The lac repressor binds to the lac operator to inhibit transcription in E. coli. This inhibition can be relieved by adding lactose or isopropyl-β-D-thiogalactopyranoside (IPTG). lac repressor encoded by lacI
   4080..4114    +  promoter       J23119 promoter: bacterial promoter (Registry of Standard Biological Parts BBa J23119)
   4158..4177    +  promoter       lacIq promoter (fragment): lacI (mutant); In the lacIq allele, a single base change in the promoter boosts expression of the lacI gene about 10-fold.
   4178..4253    +  misc_RNA       gRNA scaffold: guide RNA scaffold for the Streptococcus pyogenes CRISPR/Cas9 system
   4326..4343    +  terminator     lambda t0 terminator (fragment): transcription terminator from phage lambda
   4404..4463    -  terminator     his operon terminator: This putative transcriptin terminator from the E. coli his operon has a 2-bp deletion introduced during synthesis. Its efficiency has not been determined.
