>Addgene plasmid #104143 | PAJ379 | addgene full sequence | sequence record 200487 | Addgene NGS Result
GATGTAAACATTGTGGCTGTTAAAATTGTATTCCAGCTTATGGCCCAGGATATTGCCGTCTTCTTTAAAG
TCAATGCCTTTCAGCTCAATGCGGTTTACCAGGGTATCGCCTTCAAATTTCACTTCCGCACGCGTTTTGT
ACGTGCCGTCATCCTTAAAGGAAATCGTGCGTTCCTGCACATAGCCTTCCGGCATGGCGGACTTGAAGAA
GTCATGCTGCTTCATATGGTCCGGATAACGAGCAAAGCACTGAACACCATAAGTCAGCGTCGTTACCAGA
GTCGGCCAAGGTACCGGCAGTTTACCAGTAGTACAGATGAACTTCAGCGTCAGTTTACCATTAGTTGCGT
CACCTTCACCCTCGCCACGCACGGAAAACTTATGACCGTTGACATCACCATCCAGTTCCACCAGAATAGG
GACGACACCAGTGAACAGCTCTTCGCCTTTACGACTAGTCATCTAGTATTTCTCCTCTTTCTCTAGTAGG
TCAGTGCGTCCTGCTGATGTGCTCAGTATCTTGTTATCCGCTCACAATGTCAATGTTATCCGCTCACATT
TATTGACGCCAGGCAAGTCTCAGCTGGGTCGACTTGACAGCTAGCTCAGTCCTAGGTATAATGCTAGCGC
GACTTCATGCTGTAAAGGTTTTGCACGTTTCTTTGTCTGCCGTGCAAAACCTTTCGCGGTAGTTTTAGAG
CTAGAAATAGCAAGTTAAAATAAGGCTAGTCCGTTATCAACTTGAAAAAGTGGCACCGAGTCGGTGCTTT
TGGCCGGCATGGTCCCAGCCTCCTCGCTGGCGCCGGCTGGGCAACATGCTTCGGCATGGCGAATGGGACT
TGTTCAGAACGCTCGGTCTTGCACACCGGGCGTTTTTTCTTTGTGAGTCCAGACGTCAGGTGGCAAACGC
GAAGTAATCTTTTCGGTTTTAAAGAAAAAGGGCAGGGTGGTGACACCTTGCCCGTTTTTTTGCCGGAGCT
AGAGCTGTCAGACCAAGTTTACGAGCTCGCTTGGACTCCTGTTGATAGATCCAGTAATGACCTCAGAACT
CCATCTGGATTTGTTCAGAACGCTCGGTTGCCGCCGGGCGTTTTTTATTGGTGAGAATCCAAGCACTAGG
GACAGTAAGACGGGTAAGCCTGTTGATGATACCGCTGCCTTACTGGGTGCATTAGCCAGTCTGAATGACC
TGTCACGGGATAATCCGAAGTGGTCAGACTGGAAAATCAGAGGGCAGGAACTGCTGAACAGCAAAAAGTC
AGATAGCACCACATAGCAGACCCGCCATAAAACGCCCTGAGAAGCCCGTGACGGGCTTTTCTTGTATTAT
GGGTAGTTTCCTTGCATGAATCCATAAAAGGCGCCTGTAGTGCCATTTACCCCCATTCACTGCCAGAGCC
GTGAGCGCAGCGAACTGAATGTCACGAAAAAGACAGCGACTCAGGTGCCTGATGGTCGGAGACAAAAGGA
ATATTCAGCGATTTGCCCGAGCTTGCGAGGGTGCTACTTAAGCCTTTAGGGTTTTAAGGTCTGTTTTGTA
GAGGAGCAAACAGCGTTTGCGACATCCTTTTGTAATACTGCGGAACTGACTAAAGTAGTGAGTTATACAC
AGGGCTGGGATCTATTCTTTTTATCTTTTTTTATTCTTTCTTTATTCTATAAATTATAACCACTTGAATA
TAAACAAAAAAAACACACAAAGGTCTAGCGGAATTTACAGAGGGTCTAGCAGAATTTACAAGTTTTCCAG
CAAAGGTCTAGCAGAATTTACAGATACCCACAACTCAAAGGAAAAGGACATGTAATTATCATTGACTAGC
CCATCTCAATTGGTATAGTGATTAAAATCACCTAGACCAATTGAGATGTATGTCTGAATTAGTTGTTTTC
AAAGCAAATGAACTAGCGATTAGTCGCTATGACTTAACGGAGCATGAAACCAAGCTAATTTTATGCTGTG
TGGCACTACTCAACCCCACGATTGAAAACCCTACAAGGAAAGAACGGACGGTATCGTTCACTTATAACCA
ATACGCTCAGATGATGAACATCAGTAGGGAAAATGCTTATGGTGTATTAGCTAAAGCAACCAGAGAGCTG
ATGACGAGAACTGTGGAAATCAGGAATCCTTTGGTTAAAGGCTTTGGGATTTTCCAGTGGACAAACTATG
CCAAGTTCTCAAGCGAAAAATTAGAATTAGTTTTTAGTGAAGAGATATTGCCTTATCTTTTCCAGTTAAA
AAAATTCATAAAATATAATCTGGAACATGTTAAGTCTTTTGAAAACAAATACTCTATGAGGATTTATGAG
TGGTTATTAAAAGAACTAACACAAAAGAAAACTCACAAGGCAAATATAGAGATTAGCCTTGATGAATTTA
AGTTCATGTTAATGCTTGAAAATAACTACCATGAGTTTAAAAGGCTTAACCAATGGGTTTTGAAACCAAT
AAGTAAAGATTTAAACACTTACAGCAATATGAAATTGGTGGTTGATAAGCGAGGCCGCCCGACTGATACG
TTGATTTTCCAAGTTGAACTAGATAGACAAATGGATCTCGTAACCGAACTTGAGAACAACCAGATAAAAA
TGAATGGTGACAAAATACCAACAACCATTACATCAGATTCCTACCTACATAACGGACTAAGAAAAACACT
ACACGATGCTTTAACTGCAAAAATTCAGCTCACCAGTTTTGAGGCAAAATTTTTGAGTGACATGCAAAGT
AAGTATGATCTCAATGGTTCGTTCTCATGGCTCACGCAAAAACAACGAACCACACTAGAGAACATACTGG
CTAAATACGGAAGGATCTGAGGTTCTTATGGCTCTTGTATCTATCAGTGAAGCATCAAGACTAACAAACA
AAAGTAGAACAACTGTTCACCGTTACATATCAAAGGGAAAACTGTCCATATGCACAGATGAAAACGGTGT
AAAAAAGATAGATACATCAGAGCTTTTACGAGTTTTTGGTGCATTCAAAGCTGTTCACCATGAACAGATC
GACAATGTAACTACTAGAGCTGATCCTTCAACTCAGCAAAAGTTCGATTTATTCAACAAAGCCACGTTGT
GTCTCAAAATCTCTGATGTTACATTGCACAAGATAAAAATATATCATCATGAACAATAAAACTGTCTGCT
TACATAAACAGTAATACAAGGGGTGTTATGAGCCATATTCAACGGGAAACGTCTTGCTCCCGTCCGCGCT
TAAACTCCAACATGGACGCTGATTTATATGGGTATAAATGGGCTCGCGATAATGTCGGGCAATCAGGTGC
GACAATCTATCGCTTGTATGGGAAGCCCGATGCGCCAGAGTTGTTTCTGAAACATGGCAAAGGTAGCGTT
GCCAATGATGTTACAGATGAGATGGTCCGTCTCAACTGGCTGACGGAGTTTATGCCTCTCCCGACCATCA
AGCATTTTATCCGTACTCCTGATGATGCGTGGTTACTCACCACCGCGATTCCTGGGAAAACAGCCTTCCA
GGTATTAGAAGAATATCCTGATTCAGGTGAAAATATTGTTGATGCGCTGGCCGTGTTCCTGCGCCGGTTA
CATTCGATTCCTGTTTGTAATTGTCCTTTTAACAGCGATCGTGTATTTCGTCTTGCTCAGGCGCAATCAC
GCATGAATAACGGTTTGGTTGATGCGAGTGATTTTGATGACGAGCGTAATGGCTGGCCTGTTGAACAAGT
CTGGAAAGAAATGCACAAGCTCTTGCCATTCTCACCGGATTCAGTCGTCACTCATGGTGATTTCTCACTT
GATAACCTTATTTTTGACGAGGGGAAATTAATAGGTTGTATTGATGTTGGACGGGTCGGAATCGCAGACC
GTTACCAGGACCTTGCCATTCTTTGGAACTGCCTCGGTGAGTTTTCTCCTTCATTACAGAAACGGCTTTT
TCAAAAATATGGTATTGATAATCCTGATATGAATAAATTGCAGTTTCATTTGATGCTCGATGAGTTTTTC
TAATAATACTAGCAGAAATCATCCTTAGCGAAAGCTAAGGATTTTTTTTATCTGATTACCGCCTTTGAGT
GAGCCCCAATGATAACCCCAAGGGAAGTTTTAGTCAAAAGCCTCCGGTCGGAGGCTTTTGACTTTCTGCT
AATCTAACTAACTAACCCTTAGTGACTCCTGCAGTTATTACGCTGCAAGGGCGTAATTTTCGTCGTTCGC
TGCGCTAGCTTTGTACAGTTCATCCATACCATGCGTGATGCCCGCTGCGGTTACGAACTCCAGCAGAACC
ATATGATCGCGTTTCTCGTTCGGATCTTTAGACAGAACGCTTTGCGTGCTCAGATAGTGATTGTCTGGCA
GCAGAACAGGACCATCACCGATTGGAGTGTTTTGCTGGTAGTGATCAGCCAGCTGCACGCTGCCATCCTC
CACGTTGTGGCGAATTTTAAAATTCGCTTTAATGCCATTTTTTTGTTTATCGGCGGT
Features (pLannotate 1.2.2; 14 found; start..end, strand, type, name):
    489..521     -  promoter       PLtetO-1 promoter (fragment): modified phage lambda PL promoter with tet operator sites (Lutz and Bujard, 1997)
    521..537     -  protein_bind   lac operator: The lac repressor binds to the lac operator to inhibit transcription in E. coli. This inhibition can be relieved by adding lactose or isopropyl-β-D-thiogalactopyranoside (IPTG). lac repressor encoded by lacI
    594..628     +  promoter       J23119 promoter: bacterial promoter (Registry of Standard Biological Parts BBa J23119)
    672..691     +  promoter       lacIq promoter (fragment): lacI (mutant); In the lacIq allele, a single base change in the promoter boosts expression of the lacI gene about 10-fold.
    692..767     +  misc_RNA       gRNA scaffold: guide RNA scaffold for the Streptococcus pyogenes CRISPR/Cas9 system
    840..857     +  terminator     lambda t0 terminator (fragment): transcription terminator from phage lambda
    918..977     -  terminator     his operon terminator: This putative transcriptin terminator from the E. coli his operon has a 2-bp deletion introduced during synthesis. Its efficiency has not been determined.
   1014..1108    +  terminator     lambda t0 terminator: transcription terminator from phage lambda
   1600..1822    +  rep_origin     pSC101 ori: low-copy replication origin that requires the Rep101 protein
   1870..2820    +  CDS            Rep101: RepA protein needed for replication with the pSC101 origin; rep101
   3178..3993    +  CDS            KanR: aminoglycoside phosphotransferase confers resistance to kanamycin in bacteria or G418 (Geneticin®) in eukaryotes
   4005..4045    +  terminator     bacterial terminator (fragment): putative bacterial transcription terminator
   4092..4123    -  terminator     tonB terminator: bidirectional E. coli tonB-P14 transcription terminator
   4210..453     -  CDS            superfolder GFP (across the origin): GFP variant that folds robustly even when fused to poorly folded proteins (Pédelacq et al., 2006)
