[The description below was written by a language model from this plasmid's Addgene catalogue record and pLannotate feature annotations shown in this document.]
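Description:
PAJ379 is a 4,467 bp bacterial expression and CRISPR plasmid built on a pSC101 backbone for use in E. coli. It replicates from the pSC101 origin together with the Rep101 (RepA) protein that origin requires, and it is selected with kanamycin through the KanR aminoglycoside phosphotransferase gene. The catalogue lists the copy number as high, whereas the wild-type pSC101 origin is normally low copy; the record does not explain this difference. The entry is catalogued as an empty backbone with no separate insert named, and it was assembled by Gibson cloning. The depositor sequence and the repository's sequencing result have the same length and the same fourteen annotated features in the same order, differing only in where numbering starts.

The payload consists of two divergently oriented units. On one strand, the strong constitutive J23119 promoter drives a guide RNA that ends in the Streptococcus pyogenes Cas9 gRNA scaffold, followed by terminator sequences (a lambda t0 fragment, a his operon terminator and a full lambda t0). This is the "3A igRNA", an engineered RNA-interacting guide RNA. The 20-nt stretch immediately upstream of the scaffold is annotated as a lacIq promoter fragment; its position corresponds to where a spacer would sit, although the record does not state the target. On the opposite strand, superfolder GFP is expressed from a hybrid promoter region annotated as a PLtetO-1 fragment adjoining a lac operator, and it is terminated by the tonB terminator. No Cas9 or dCas9 gene is annotated, so this would have to be supplied separately. The associated work concerns guide RNAs for genetic sensing and diagnostics, with sfGFP presumably serving as the fluorescent readout of igRNA activity.
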