Addgene plasmid #104143: PAJ379
Purpose: (Empty Backbone) Expresses 3A igRNA and sfGFP
Depositing lab: Alfonso Jaramillo. Depositing organization: University of Warwick. Publication: Engineered RNA-Interacting CRISPR Guide RNAs for Genetic Sensing and Diagnostics. Galizi R, Duncan JN, Rostain W, Quinn CM, Storch M, Kushwaha M, Jaramillo A. CRISPR J. 2020 Oct;3(5):398-408. doi: 10.1089/crispr.2020.0029. PubMed 33095053.
Backbone
  Vector backbone: pSC101
  Backbone size (bp): 3100
  Vector type: Bacterial Expression, CRISPR
  Promoter: J23119
Growth in bacteria
  Bacterial resistance: Kanamycin, 50 μg/mL
  Growth temperature: 37°C
  Growth strain: DH5alpha
  Copy number: High Copy
Gene/Insert
  Cloning method: Gibson Cloning
Terms and licenses: Academic/Nonprofit Terms; Industry Terms: Not Available to Industry
How to cite: PAJ379 was a gift from Alfonso Jaramillo (Addgene plasmid # 104143 ; http://n2t.net/addgene:104143 ; RRID:Addgene_104143)
